Addgene plasmid #141962: TFORF2191
Purpose: Lentiviral vector for overexpressing transcription factor ORFs with unique 24-bp barcodes. Barcodes facilitate identification of transcription factors in pooled screens.
Depositing lab: Feng Zhang. Depositing organization: Broad Institute. Publication: A transcription factor atlas of directed differentiation. Joung J, Ma S, Tay T, Geiger-Schuller KR, Kirchgatterer PC, Verdine VK, Guo B, Arias-Garcia MA, Allen WE, Singh A, Kuksenko O, Abudayyeh OO, Gootenberg JS, Fu Z, Macrae RK, Buenrostro JD, Regev A, Zhang F. Cell. 2023 Jan 5;186(1):209-229.e26. doi: 10.1016/j.cell.2022.11.026. PubMed 36608654.
Backbone
  Vector backbone: pLX_TRC317
  Backbone manufacturer: Broad Institute Genetic Perturbation Platform
  Backbone size w/o insert (bp): 8264
  Vector type: Mammalian Expression, Lentiviral
  Selectable markers: Puromycin
Growth in bacteria
  Bacterial resistance: Ampicillin, 100 μg/mL
  Growth temperature: 37°C
  Growth strain: NEB Stable
  Copy number: High Copy
Gene/Insert
  Gene/Insert name: RAX2
  Species: H. sapiens (human)
  Insert size (bp): 656
  Entrez Gene: RAX2 (a.k.a. QRX, ARMD6, RAXL1, CORD11, MGC15631)
  Promoter: EF1a
  Cloning method: Unknown
  Sequencing primers: 5′ GGGTGGAGACTGAAGTTAGGCCAG; 3′ CACATAGCGTAAAAGGAGCAACATAG
Terms and licenses: Academic/Nonprofit Terms; Industry Terms: Not Available to Industry
Depositor comments: NM_032753,ENST00000555978,ENST00000555633 . The transcription factor ORF portion of this plasmid was synthesized by Genewiz. Please test multiple small colonies in case of plasmid recombination. To make this collection available in a timely manner, a portion of this collection was not fully sequenced by Addgene. If an Addgene verified full plasmid sequence is not available, please contact us prior to placing an order to request the full sequence.
How to cite: TFORF2191 was a gift from Feng Zhang (Addgene plasmid # 141962 ; http://n2t.net/addgene:141962 ; RRID:Addgene_141962)
