[The description below was written by a language model from this plasmid's Addgene catalogue record and pLannotate feature annotations shown in this document.]
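Description:
TFORF2191 is a third-generation-style, self-inactivating lentiviral expression plasmid built on the pLX_TRC317 backbone and carrying the human transcription factor RAX2 (also known as QRX or RAXL1), a protein implicated in regulating photoreceptor-specific genes. It belongs to a barcoded transcription factor ORF collection in which each clone has a unique 24-bp barcode, so that the factor delivered to a given cell can be identified in pooled overexpression screens, such as those for directed differentiation. In bacteria the plasmid is maintained through a high-copy ColE1/pUC-type origin and selected with ampicillin via the bla gene. An f1 origin and remnants of a lac/T7/T3 cloning region are also present in the backbone. The depositor notes that recombination can occur, as is common with LTR-containing plasmids.

The viral genome is transcribed from an RSV promoter fused to a truncated HIV-1 5' LTR, followed by the Ψ packaging signal, a gag fragment, the Rev response element for nuclear export of the full-length RNA, and a cPPT/CTS that aids nuclear import. It ends in a ΔU3 3' LTR, which inactivates LTR promoter activity after integration, followed by an SV40 polyadenylation signal. Two expression units lie inside it. An SV40 early promoter drives puromycin N-acetyltransferase for selecting transduced mammalian cells, and a full-length EF-1α promoter drives the RAX2 ORF, with a WPRE downstream to enhance transcript stability and expression. The barcode is not annotated in the feature table. The short stretch between the ORF and the WPRE, which includes a small U6-like fragment, is a plausible location, but the record does not state this. The ORF was produced synthetically, and no epitope tag or fluorescent reporter is annotated.
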