Features (pLannotate 1.2.2; 31 found; start..end, strand, type, name):
      5..231     +  promoter       RSV promoter: Rous sarcoma virus enhancer/promoter
    232..412     +  LTR            5' LTR (truncated): truncated 5' long terminal repeat (LTR) from HIV-1
    459..584     +  misc_feature   HIV-1 Ψ: packaging signal of human immunodeficiency virus type 1
    568..931     +  CDS            HIV-1 gag (fragment): gag protein from human immunodeficiency virus 1; gag
   1077..1310    +  misc_feature   RRE: The Rev response element (RRE) of HIV-1 allows for Rev-dependent mRNA export from the nucleus to the cytoplasm.
   1687..1713    +  CDS            Rev (fragment): human immunodeficiency virus 1 (HIV-1) Rev protein; rev; enhances nuclear export of unspliced and incompletely spliced viral mRNAs
   1720..1743    +  promoter       SV40 promoter (fragment): SV40 early promoter
   1744..1815    +  promoter       SV40 promoter (fragment): SV40 enhancer and early promoter
   1839..1974    +  rep_origin     SV40 ori: SV40 origin of replication
   2020..2616    +  CDS            PuroR (fragment): puromycin N-acetyltransferase; pac from Streptomyces; confers resistance to puromycin
   2665..2782    +  misc_feature   cPPT/CTS: central polypurine tract and central termination sequence of HIV-1
   2847..2913    +  CDS            small t antigen (fragment): SV40 (simian virus 40) small t antigen
   2920..4098    +  promoter       EF-1α promoter: strong constitutive promoter for human elongation factor EF-1α
   4115..4666    +  CDS            RAX2: RAX2_HUMAN - Also known as QRX, RAXL1. Experimental evidence at protein level: Swiss-Prot protein existence level 1. May be involved in modulating the expression of photoreceptor specific genes. Binds to the Ret-1 and Bat-1 element within the rhodopsin promoter. From Homo sapiens (Human).
   4682..4735    +  promoter       U6 promoter (fragment): RNA polymerase III promoter for human U6 snRNA
   4777..5365    +  misc_feature   WPRE: woodchuck hepatitis virus posttranscriptional regulatory element
   5416..5435    +  misc_feature   cPPT/CTS (fragment): central polypurine tract and central termination sequence of HIV-1
   5437..5670    +  LTR            3' LTR (ΔU3): self-inactivating 3' long terminal repeat (LTR) from HIV-1
   5748..5869    +  polyA_signal   SV40 poly(A) signal: SV40 polyadenylation signal
   5909..6044    +  rep_origin     SV40 ori: SV40 origin of replication
   6065..6083    -  promoter       T7 promoter: promoter for bacteriophage T7 RNA polymerase
   6091..6246    +  CDS            lacZα (fragment): LacZα fragment of β-galactosidase; lacZ fragment
   6251..6679    +  rep_origin     f1 ori (sequence partly withheld): f1 bacteriophage origin of replication; arrow indicates direction of (+) strand synthesis
   6732..6836    +  promoter       AmpR promoter: bla
   6837..7697    +  CDS            AmpR: β-lactamase; bla; confers resistance to ampicillin, carbenicillin, and related antibiotics
   7868..8456    +  rep_origin     ori: high-copy-number ColE1/pMB1/pBR322/pUC origin of replication
   8639..8731    +  CDS            lacI (fragment): lac repressor; lacI; The lac repressor binds to the lac operator to inhibit transcription in E. coli. This inhibition can be relieved by adding lactose or isopropyl-β-D-thiogalactopyranoside (IPTG).
   8744..8765    +  protein_bind   CAP binding site: CAP binding activates transcription in the presence of cAMP. E. coli catabolite activator protein
   8780..8810    +  promoter       lac promoter: promoter for the E. coli lac operon
   8818..8834    +  protein_bind   lac operator: The lac repressor binds to the lac operator to inhibit transcription in E. coli. This inhibition can be relieved by adding lactose or isopropyl-β-D-thiogalactopyranoside (IPTG). lac repressor encoded by lacI
   8879..8897    +  promoter       T3 promoter: promoter for bacteriophage T3 RNA polymerase
>Addgene plasmid #141962 | TFORF2191 | addgene full sequence | sequence record 395885 | Addgene NGS Result
TTAATGTAGTCTTATGCAATACTCTTGTAGTCTTGCAACATGGTAACGATGAGTTAGCAACATGCCTTAC
AAGGAGAGAAAAAGCACCGTGCATGCCGATTGGTGGAAGTAAGGTGGTACGATCGTGCCTTATTAGGAAG
GCAACAGACGGGTCTGACATGGATTGGACGAACCACTGAATTGCCGCATTGCAGAGATATTGTATTTAAG
TGCCTAGCTCGATACATAAACGGGTCTCTCTGGTTAGACCAGATCTGAGCCTGGGAGCTCTCTGGCTAAC
TAGGGAACCCACTGCTTAAGCCTCAATAAAGCTTGCCTTGAGTGCTTCAAGTAGTGTGTGCCCGTCTGTT
GTGTGACTCTGGTAACTAGAGATCCCTCAGACCCTTTTAGTCAGTGTGGAAAATCTCTAGCAGTGGCGCC
CGAACAGGGACTTGAAAGCGAAAGGGAAACCAGAGGAGCTCTCTCGACGCAGGACTCGGCTTGCTGAAGC
GCGCACGGCAAGAGGCGAGGGGCGGCGACTGGTGAGTACGCCAAAAATTTTGACTAGCGGAGGCTAGAAG
GAGAGAGATGGGTGCGAGAGCGTCAGTATTAAGCGGGGGAGAATTAGATCGCGATGGGAAAAAATTCGGT
TAAGGCCAGGGGGAAAGAAAAAATATAAATTAAAACATATAGTATGGGCAAGCAGGGAGCTAGAACGATT
CGCAGTTAATCCTGGCCTGTTAGAAACATCAGAAGGCTGTAGACAAATACTGGGACAGCTACAACCATCC
CTTCAGACAGGATCAGAAGAACTTAGATCATTATATAATACAGTAGCAACCCTCTATTGTGTGCATCAAA
GGATAGAGATAAAAGACACCAAGGAAGCTTTAGACAAGATAGAGGAAGAGCAAAACAAAAGTAAGACCAC
CGCACAGCAAGCGGCCGCTGATCTTCAGACCTGGAGGAGGAGATATGAGGGACAATTGGAGAAGTGAATT
ATATAAATATAAAGTAGTAAAAATTGAACCATTAGGAGTAGCACCCACCAAGGCAAAGAGAAGAGTGGTG
CAGAGAGAAAAAAGAGCAGTGGGAATAGGAGCTTTGTTCCTTGGGTTCTTGGGAGCAGCAGGAAGCACTA
TGGGCGCAGCGTCAATGACGCTGACGGTACAGGCCAGACAATTATTGTCTGGTATAGTGCAGCAGCAGAA
CAATTTGCTGAGGGCTATTGAGGCGCAACAGCATCTGTTGCAACTCACAGTCTGGGGCATCAAGCAGCTC
CAGGCAAGAATCCTGGCTGTGGAAAGATACCTAAAGGATCAACAGCTCCTGGGGATTTGGGGTTGCTCTG
GAAAACTCATTTGCACCACTGCTGTGCCTTGGAATGCTAGTTGGAGTAATAAATCTCTGGAACAGATTTG
GAATCACACGACCTGGATGGAGTGGGACAGAGAAATTAACAATTACACAAGCTTAATACACTCCTTAATT
GAAGAATCGCAAAACCAGCAAGAAAAGAATGAACAAGAATTATTGGAATTAGATAAATGGGCAAGTTTGT
GGAATTGGTTTAACATAACAAATTGGCTGTGGTATATAAAATTATTCATAATGATAGTAGGAGGCTTGGT
AGGTTTAAGAATAGTTTTTGCTGTACTTTCTATAGTGAATAGAGTTAGGCAGGGATATTCACCATTATCG
TTTCAGACCCACCTCCCAACCCCGAGGGGACCCATGCATTGCATCTCAATTAGTCAGCAACCAGGTGTGG
AAAGTCCCCAGGCTCCCCAGCAGGCAGAAGTATGCAAAGCATGCGTCTCAATTAGTCAGCAACCATAGTC
CCGCCCCTAACTCCGCCCATCCCGCCCCTAACTCCGCCCAGTTCCGCCCATTCTCCGCCCCATGGCTGAC
TAATTTTTTTTATTTATGCAGAGGCCGAGGCCGCCTCGGCCTCTGAGCTATTCCAGAAGTAGTGAGGAGG
CTTTTTTGGAGGCCTAGGCTTTTGCAAAAAGCTTTCTAGAGGTACCACCGGAGCTTACCATGACCGAGTA
CAAGCCCACGGTGCGCCTCGCCACCCGCGACGACGTCCCCAGGGCCGTACGCACCCTCGCCGCCGCGTTC
GCCGACTACCCCGCCACGCGCCACACCGTCGATCCGGACCGCCACATCGAGCGGGTCACCGAGCTGCAAG
AACTCTTCCTCACGCGCGTCGGGCTCGACATCGGCAAGGTGTGGGTCGCGGACGACGGCGCCGCCGTGGC
GGTCTGGACCACGCCGGAGAGCGTCGAAGCGGGGGCGGTGTTCGCCGAGATCGGCCCGCGCATGGCCGAG
TTGAGCGGTTCCCGGCTGGCCGCGCAGCAACAGATGGAAGGCCTCCTGGCGCCGCACCGGCCCAAGGAGC
CCGCGTGGTTCCTGGCCACCGTCGGCGTCTCGCCCGACCACCAGGGCAAGGGTCTGGGCAGCGCCGTCGT
GCTCCCCGGAGTGGAGGCGGCCGAGCGCGCCGGGGTGCCCGCCTTCCTGGAGACCTCCGCGCCCCGCAAC
CTCCCCTTCTACGAGCGGCTCGGCTTCACCGTCACCGCCGACGTCGAGGTGCCCGAAGGACCGCGCACCT
GGTGCATGACCCGCAAGCCCGGTGCCAGTTAACGAATTCTAGATCTTGAGACAAATGGCAGTATTCATCC
ACAATTTTAAAAGAAAAGGGGGGATTGGGGGGTACAGTGCAGGGGAAAGAATAGTAGACATAATAGCAAC
AGACATACAAACTAAAGAATTACAAAAACAAATTACAAAAATTCAAAATTTTCGGGTTTATTACAGGGAC
AGCAGAGATCCACTTTGGCGCCGGCTCGAGGCCTGCAGGTGCAAAGATGGATAAAGTTTTAAACAGAGAG
GAATCTTTGCAGCTAATGGACCTTCTAGGTCTTGAAAGGAGTGGGAATTGGCTCCGGTGCCCGTCAGTGG
GCAGAGCGCACATCGCCCACAGTCCCCGAGAAGTTGGGGGGAGGGGTCGGCAATTGAACCGGTGCCTAGA
GAAGGTGGCGCGGGGTAAACTGGGAAAGTGATGTCGTGTACTGGCTCCGCCTTTTTCCCGAGGGTGGGGG
AGAACCGTATATAAGTGCAGTAGTCGCCGTGAACGTTCTTTTTCGCAACGGGTTTGCCGCCAGAACACAG
GTAAGTGCCGTGTGTGGTTCCCGCGGGCCTGGCCTCTTTACGGGTTATGGCCCTTGCGTGCCTTGAATTA
CTTCCACCTGGCTGCAGTACGTGATTCTTGATCCCGAGCTTCGGGTTGGAAGTGGGTGGGAGAGTTCGAG
GCCTTGCGCTTAAGGAGCCCCTTCGCCTCGTGCTTGAGTTGAGGCCTGGCCTGGGCGCTGGGGCCGCCGC
GTGCGAATCTGGTGGCACCTTCGCGCCTGTCTCGCTGCTTTCGATAAGTCTCTAGCCATTTAAAATTTTT
GATGACCTGCTGCGACGCTTTTTTTCTGGCAAGATAGTCTTGTAAATGCGGGCCAAGATCTGCACACTGG
TATTTCGGTTTTTGGGGCCGCGGGCGGCGACGGGGCCCGTGCGTCCCAGCGCACATGTTCGGCGAGGCGG
GGCCTGCGAGCGCGGCCACCGAGAATCGGACGGGGGTAGTCTCAAGCTGGCCGGCCTGCTCTGGTGCCTG
GCCTCGCGCCGCCGTGTATCGCCCCGCCCTGGGCGGCAAGGCTGGCCCGGTCGGCACCAGTTGCGTGAGC
GGAAAGATGGCCGCTTCCCGGCCCTGCTGCAGGGAGCTCAAAATGGAGGACGCGGCGCTCGGGAGAGCGG
GCGGGTGAGTCACCCACACAAAGGAAAAGGGCCTTTCCGTCCTCAGCCGTCGCTTCATGTGACTCCACGG
AGTACCGGGCGCCGTCCAGGCACCTCGATTAGTTCTCGAGCTTTTGGAGTACGTCGTCTTTAGGTTGGGG
GGAGGGGTTTTATGCGATGGAGTTTCCCCACACTGAGTGGGTGGAGACTGAAGTTAGGCCAGCTTGGCAC
TTGATGTAATTCTCCTTGGAATTTGCCCTTTTTGAGTTTGGATCTTGGTTCATTCTCAAGCCTCAGACAG
TGGTTCAAAGTTTTTTTCTTCCATTTCAGGTGTCGTGAGGCTAGCACCGCCACCATGTTCCTGAGCCCGG
GCGAGGGGCCGGCAACCGAGGGTGGGGGTCTGGGGCCGGGCGAGGAGGCCCCCAAGAAGAAGCACCGGAG
GAACCGCACCACCTTCACCACCTACCAGCTGCACCAGCTGGAGCGGGCGTTCGAGGCCTCTCACTACCCG
GATGTGTACAGCCGTGAGGAGCTGGCAGCCAAGGTGCACCTACCTGAGGTGCGCGTGCAGGTGTGGTTCC
AGAACCGCCGGGCCAAGTGGCGCCGCCAGGAGCGGCTGGAGTCAGGCTCGGGTGCCGTGGCAGCTCCGAG
ACTCCCCGAGGCCCCAGCGCTGCCGTTCGCCCGCCCCCCGGCCATGTCGCTGCCCCTGGAGCCCTGGTTG
GGCCCCGGACCGCCGGCCGTGCCAGGCCTCCCCCGCCTCCTGGGCCCGGGCCCGGGGCTGCAAGCGTCCT
TCGGGCCTCATGCCTTTGCTCCCACCTTCGCAGATGGCTTCGCCCTGGAGGAGGCGTCCCTGCGGCTGCT
GGCCAAGGAACATGCACAGGCTCTGGACAGGGCCTGGCCGCCAGCCTAGTAATGAACTAGTCCGTAACTT
GAAAGTATTTCGATTTCTTGGCTTTATATATCTTGTGGAAAGGACGAAGGGAACTGCAAGTACACAGCAC
CACGCGTTAAGTCGACAATCAACCTCTGGATTACAAAATTTGTGAAAGATTGACTGGTATTCTTAACTAT
GTTGCTCCTTTTACGCTATGTGGATACGCTGCTTTAATGCCTTTGTATCATGCTATTGCTTCCCGTATGG
CTTTCATTTTCTCCTCCTTGTATAAATCCTGGTTGCTGTCTCTTTATGAGGAGTTGTGGCCCGTTGTCAG
GCAACGTGGCGTGGTGTGCACTGTGTTTGCTGACGCAACCCCCACTGGTTGGGGCATTGCCACCACCTGT
CAGCTCCTTTCCGGGACTTTCGCTTTCCCCCTCCCTATTGCCACGGCGGAACTCATCGCCGCCTGCCTTG
CCCGCTGCTGGACAGGGGCTCGGCTGTTGGGCACTGACAATTCCGTGGTGTTGTCGGGGAAATCATCGTC
CTTTCCTTGGCTGCTCGCCTGTGTTGCCACCTGGATTCTGCGCGGGACGTCCTTCTGCTACGTCCCTTCG
GCCCTCAATCCAGCGGACCTTCCTTCCCGCGGCCTGCTGCCGGCTCTGCGGCCTCTTCCGCGTCTTCGCC
TTCGCCCTCAGACGAGTCGGATCTCCCTTTGGGCCGCCTCCCCGCGTCGACTTTAAGACCAATGACTTAC
AAGGCAGCTGTAGATCTTAGCCACTTTTTAAAAGAAAAGGGGGGACTGGAAGGGCTAATTCACTCCCAAC
GAAGACAAGATCTGCTTTTTGCTTGTACTGGGTCTCTCTGGTTAGACCAGATCTGAGCCTGGGAGCTCTC
TGGCTAACTAGGGAACCCACTGCTTAAGCCTCAATAAAGCTTGCCTTGAGTGCTTCAAGTAGTGTGTGCC
CGTCTGTTGTGTGACTCTGGTAACTAGAGATCCCTCAGACCCTTTTAGTCAGTGTGGAAAATCTCTAGCA
GTACGTATAGTAGTTCATGTCATCTTATTATTCAGTATTTATAACTTGCAAAGAAATGAATATCAGAGAG
TGAGAGGAACTTGTTTATTGCAGCTTATAATGGTTACAAATAAAGCAATAGCATCACAAATTTCACAAAT
AAAGCATTTTTTTCACTGCATTCTAGTTGTGGTTTGTCCAAACTCATCAATGTATCTTATCATGTCTGGC
TCTAGCTATCCCGCCCCTAACTCCGCCCATCCCGCCCCTAACTCCGCCCAGTTCCGCCCATTCTCCGCCC
CATGGCTGACTAATTTTTTTTATTTATGCAGAGGCCGAGGCCGCCTCGGCCTCTGAGCTATTCCAGAAGT
AGTGAGGAGGCTTTTTTGGAGGCCTAGGGACGTACCCAATTCGCCCTATAGTGAGTCGTATTACGCGCGC
TCACTGGCCGTCGTTTTACAACGTCGTGACTGGGAAAACCCTGGCGTTACCCAACTTAATCGCCTTGCAG
CACATCCCCCTTTCGCCAGCTGGCGTAATAGCGAAGAGGCCCGCACCGATCGCCCTTCCCAACAGTTGCG
CAGCCTGAATGGCGAATGGG
[124 nt withheld, positions 6251-6374]
C
[91 nt withheld, positions 6376-6466]
A
[49 nt withheld, positions 6468-6516]
CCTTTGACGTTGGAGTCCACGTTCTTT
[37 nt withheld, positions 6544-6580]
ACCCTATCTCGGTCTATTCTTTTGATTTATAAGGGATTTTGCCGATTTCGGCCTATTGGTTAAAAAATGA
GCTGATTTAACAAAAATTTAACGCGAATTTTAACAAAATATTAACGCTTACAATTTAGGTGGCACTTTTC
GGGGAAATGTGCGCGGAACCCCTATTTGTTTATTTTTCTAAATACATTCAAATATGTATCCGCTCATGAG
ACAATAACCCTGATAAATGCTTCAATAATATTGAAAAAGGAAGAGTATGAGTATTCAACATTTCCGTGTC
GCCCTTATTCCCTTTTTTGCGGCATTTTGCCTTCCTGTTTTTGCTCACCCAGAAACGCTGGTGAAAGTAA
AAGATGCTGAAGATCAGTTGGGTGCACGAGTGGGTTACATCGAACTGGATCTCAACAGCGGTAAGATCCT
TGAGAGTTTTCGCCCCGAAGAACGTTTTCCAATGATGAGCACTTTTAAAGTTCTGCTATGTGGCGCGGTA
TTATCCCGTATTGACGCCGGGCAAGAGCAACTCGGTCGCCGCATACACTATTCTCAGAATGACTTGGTTG
AGTACTCACCAGTCACAGAAAAGCATCTTACGGATGGCATGACAGTAAGAGAATTATGCAGTGCTGCCAT
AACCATGAGTGATAACACTGCGGCCAACTTACTTCTGACAACGATCGGAGGACCGAAGGAGCTAACCGCT
TTTTTGCACAACATGGGGGATCATGTAACTCGCCTTGATCGTTGGGAACCGGAGCTGAATGAAGCCATAC
CAAACGACGAGCGTGACACCACGATGCCTGTAGCAATGGCAACAACGTTGCGCAAACTATTAACTGGCGA
ACTACTTACTCTAGCTTCCCGGCAACAATTAATAGACTGGATGGAGGCGGATAAAGTTGCAGGACCACTT
CTGCGCTCGGCCCTTCCGGCTGGCTGGTTTATTGCTGATAAATCTGGAGCCGGTGAGCGTGGGTCTCGCG
GTATCATTGCAGCACTGGGGCCAGATGGTAAGCCCTCCCGTATCGTAGTTATCTACACGACGGGGAGTCA
GGCAACTATGGATGAACGAAATAGACAGATCGCTGAGATAGGTGCCTCACTGATTAAGCATTGGTAACTG
TCAGACCAAGTTTACTCATATATACTTTAGATTGATTTAAAACTTCATTTTTAATTTAAAAGGATCTAGG
TGAAGATCCTTTTTGATAATCTCATGACCAAAATCCCTTAACGTGAGTTTTCGTTCCACTGAGCGTCAGA
CCCCGTAGAAAAGATCAAAGGATCTTCTTGAGATCCTTTTTTTCTGCGCGTAATCTGCTGCTTGCAAACA
AAAAAACCACCGCTACCAGCGGTGGTTTGTTTGCCGGATCAAGAGCTACCAACTCTTTTTCCGAAGGTAA
CTGGCTTCAGCAGAGCGCAGATACCAAATACTGTTCTTCTAGTGTAGCCGTAGTTAGGCCACCACTTCAA
GAACTCTGTAGCACCGCCTACATACCTCGCTCTGCTAATCCTGTTACCAGTGGCTGCTGCCAGTGGCGAT
AAGTCGTGTCTTACCGGGTTGGACTCAAGACGATAGTTACCGGATAAGGCGCAGCGGTCGGGCTGAACGG
GGGGTTCGTGCACACAGCCCAGCTTGGAGCGAACGACCTACACCGAACTGAGATACCTACAGCGTGAGCT
ATGAGAAAGCGCCACGCTTCCCGAAGGGAGAAAGGCGGACAGGTATCCGGTAAGCGGCAGGGTCGGAACA
GGAGAGCGCACGAGGGAGCTTCCAGGGGGAAACGCCTGGTATCTTTATAGTCCTGTCGGGTTTCGCCACC
TCTGACTTGAGCGTCGATTTTTGTGATGCTCGTCAGGGGGGCGGAGCCTATGGAAAAACGCCAGCAACGC
GGCCTTTTTACGGTTCCTGGCCTTTTGCTGGCCTTTTGCTCACATGTTCTTTCCTGCGTTATCCCCTGAT
TCTGTGGATAACCGTATTACCGCCTTTGAGTGAGCTGATACCGCTCGCCGCAGCCGAACGACCGAGCGCA
GCGAGTCAGTGAGCGAGGAAGCGGAAGAGCGCCCAATACGCAAACCGCCTCTCCCCGCGCGTTGGCCGAT
TCATTAATGCAGCTGGCACGACAGGTTTCCCGACTGGAAAGCGGGCAGTGAGCGCAACGCAATTAATGTG
AGTTAGCTCACTCATTAGGCACCCCAGGCTTTACACTTTATGCTTCCGGCTCGTATGTTGTGTGGAATTG
TGAGCGGATAACAATTTCACACAGGAAACAGCTATGACCATGATTACGCCAAGCGCGCAATTAACCCTCA
CTAAAGGGAACAAAAGCTGGAGCTGCAAGC
