>Addgene plasmid #141962 | TFORF2191 | depositor partial sequence | sequence record 278023 | Insert
ACCGCCACCATGTTCCTGAGCCCGGGCGAGGGGCCGGCAACCGAGGGTGGGGGTCTGGGGCCGGGCGAGG
AGGCCCCCAAGAAGAAGCACCGGAGGAACCGCACCACCTTCACCACCTACCAGCTGCACCAGCTGGAGCG
GGCGTTCGAGGCCTCTCACTACCCGGATGTGTACAGCCGTGAGGAGCTGGCAGCCAAGGTGCACCTACCT
GAGGTGCGCGTGCAGGTGTGGTTCCAGAACCGCCGGGCCAAGTGGCGCCGCCAGGAGCGGCTGGAGTCAG
GCTCGGGTGCCGTGGCAGCTCCGAGACTCCCCGAGGCCCCAGCGCTGCCGTTCGCCCGCCCCCCGGCCAT
GTCGCTGCCCCTGGAGCCCTGGTTGGGCCCCGGACCGCCGGCCGTGCCAGGCCTCCCCCGCCTCCTGGGC
CCGGGCCCGGGGCTGCAAGCGTCCTTCGGGCCTCATGCCTTTGCTCCCACCTTCGCAGATGGCTTCGCCC
TGGAGGAGGCGTCCCTGCGGCTGCTGGCCAAGGAACATGCACAGGCTCTGGACAGGGCCTGGCCGCCAGC
CTAGTAATGAACTAGTCCGTAACTTGAAAGTATTTCGATTTCTTGGCTTTATATATCTTGTGGAAAGGAC
GAAGGGAACTGCAAGTACACAGCACC
