>Addgene plasmid #141962 | TFORF2191 | depositor partial sequence | sequence record 278024 | Barcode
AGGGAACTGCAAGTACACAGCACC
